>Addgene plasmid #65100 | pBAD18-Gm | addgene partial sequence | sequence record 115165 | gent-F 5'-tacgtgcaagcagattacgg-3'
GTGATGCACTTTGATATCGACCCAAGTACCGCCACCTAACAATTCGTTCAAGCCGAGATCGGCTTCCCGG
CCGACGCGTAGATAACTTCGTATAGCATACATTATACGAAGTTATGGATCCAGCTTATCGATACCGCGGG
CCCTACGTACGCGTGTTAACCGGTGAGCTCGGTACCCACTGCGATGAGTGGCAGGGCGGGGCGTAATTTT
TTTAAGGCAGTTATTGGTGCCCTTAAACGCCTGGTTGCTACGCCTGAATAAGTGATAATAAGCGGATGAA
TGGCAGAAATTCGAAAGCAAATTCGACCCGGTCGTCGGTTCAGGGCAGGGTCGTTAAATAGCCGCTTATG
TCTATTGCTGGTTTACCGGTTTATTGACTACCGGAAGCAGTGTGACCGTGTGCTTCTCAAATGCCTGACT
GGTAACAGGATTAGCAGAGCGAGGTATGTAGGCGGTGCTACAGAGTTCTTGAAGTGGTGGCCTAACTACG
GCTACACTAGAAGGACAGTATTTGGTATCTGCGCTCTGCTGAAGCCAGTTACCTTCGGAAAAAGAGTTGG
TAGCTCTTGATCCGGCAAACAAACCACCGCTGGTAGCGGTGGTTTTTTTGTTTGCAAGCAGCAGATTACG
CGCAGAAAAAAAGGATCTCAAGAAGATCCTTTGATCTTTTCTACGGGGTCTGACGCTCAGTGGAACG
