[The description below was written by a language model from this plasmid's Addgene catalogue record.]
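Description:
pBAD18-Gm is an empty bacterial expression backbone derived from pBAD18, one of the arabinose-regulated pBAD vector series. According to the record, it was made by replacing a chloramphenicol resistance gene in the parent with a gentamicin resistance gene, so the plasmid is selected with gentamicin in E. coli. It is maintained in a standard cloning strain (DH5alpha). The copy number is listed as unknown, and the record does not name the origin of replication or provide a feature table, so the exact arrangement of elements cannot be confirmed here.

The only regulatory element stated is the pBAD promoter. In general, this is the promoter of the E. coli araBAD operon, which is switched on by L-arabinose through the AraC regulator and repressed by glucose via catabolite repression. This allows tightly controlled and titratable expression of a cloned gene, which helps when the product is toxic or when expression levels must be adjusted. pBAD-family vectors normally carry araC alongside the promoter, though the record does not explicitly list it for this construct.

No insert is present. A gene of interest is introduced by restriction enzyme cloning downstream of pBAD, and the junctions can be checked with standard forward and reverse pBAD sequencing primers flanking the cloning site. The record gives no tags, reporters or fusion partners. The gentamicin marker makes this vector a practical option for arabinose-inducible expression or complementation in strains that already carry other common resistance markers, or alongside plasmids selected with other antibiotics.
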