Addgene plasmid #65100: pBAD18-Gm
Purpose: (Empty Backbone) bacterial expression vector with Gentamycin selection, based on pBAD18
Depositing lab: Juan Tomas. Depositing organization: Universitat de Barcelona.
Backbone
  Vector backbone: pBAD18
  Backbone manufacturer: Beckwith Lab
  Modifications to backbone: Chlor resistance gene replaced with Gentamycin resistance gene
  Vector type: Bacterial Expression
  Promoter: pBAD
Growth in bacteria
  Bacterial resistance: Gentamicin, 10 μg/mL
  Growth temperature: 37°C
  Growth strain: DH5alpha
  Growth instructions: grow in 10ug/ul Gentamycin. Too much gentamycin is toxic for e. coli.
  Copy number: Unknown
Gene/Insert
  Cloning method: Restriction Enzyme
  Sequencing primers: 5′ pBad-Fwd; 3′ pBad-Rev
Terms and licenses: Academic/Nonprofit Terms; Industry Terms: Not Available to Industry
How to cite: pBAD18-Gm was a gift from Juan Tomas (Addgene plasmid # 65100 ; http://n2t.net/addgene:65100 ; RRID:Addgene_65100)
